Addgene plasmid #119578: pC0.033
Purpose: Level 0 part. Promoter
Depositing lab: Alistair McCormick. Depositing organization: University of Edinburgh. Publication: CyanoGate: A Modular Cloning Suite for Engineering Cyanobacteria Based on the Plant MoClo Syntax. Vasudevan R, Gale GAR, Schiavon AA, Puzorjov A, Malin J, Gillespie MD, Vavitsas K, Zulkower V, Wang B, Howe CJ, Lea-Smith DJ, McCormick AJ. Plant Physiol. 2019 May;180(1):39-55. doi: 10.1104/pp.18.01401. Epub 2019 Feb 28. PubMed 30819783.
Backbone
  Vector backbone: PICH41295
  Backbone size w/o insert (bp): 2247
  Vector type: Synthetic Biology
Growth in bacteria
  Bacterial resistance: Spectinomycin, 50 μg/mL
  Growth temperature: 37°C
  Growth strain: DH5alpha
  Copy number: High Copy
Gene/Insert
  Gene/Insert name: J23103MH
  Species: Synthetic
  Insert size (bp): 88
  Cloning method: Restriction Enzyme; 5′ cloning site BpiI (destroyed during cloning); 3′ cloning site BpiI (destroyed during cloning)
  Sequencing primers: 5′ ttgagtgagctgataccgct; 3′ GTCTCATGAGCGGATACATATTTGAATG
Terms and licenses: Academic/Nonprofit Terms; Industry Terms: Not Available to Industry
Depositor comments: Please visit https://www.biorxiv.org/content/10.1101/426700v1 for bioRxiv preprint.
How to cite: pC0.033 was a gift from Alistair McCormick (Addgene plasmid # 119578 ; http://n2t.net/addgene:119578 ; RRID:Addgene_119578)
