[The description below was written by a language model from this plasmid's Addgene catalogue record and the feature table of its GenBank file.]
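Description:
pC0.033 is a Level 0 promoter part from the CyanoGate modular cloning suite, a Golden Gate toolkit that extends the plant MoClo syntax to the engineering of cyanobacteria. It is built in the pICH41295 acceptor backbone and is classed as a synthetic biology vector. The 2,341 bp circular plasmid is maintained in E. coli through a high-copy ColE1/pUC-type origin of replication. Selection is with spectinomycin, conferred by the aadA aminoglycoside adenylyltransferase gene, which also gives streptomycin resistance. An annotated AmpR (bla) promoter lies upstream of aadA and presumably drives its expression.

The insert is an 88 bp synthetic element named J23103MH. The name suggests a derivative of the J23103 member of the Anderson constitutive promoter series, but the record does not explain the "MH" suffix or report promoter strength. The feature table does not annotate the promoter itself. Within the region where the insert sits, it does mark a lac operator, the binding site for LacI, followed by a strong bacterial ribosome binding site. This indicates that the part carries a promoter together with operator and RBS sequences rather than a minimal promoter alone.

The insert was cloned using BpiI sites that were destroyed in the process, as is typical for loading a MoClo Level 0 acceptor. Such a part is normally released with a second type IIS enzyme and joined to coding sequence and terminator modules to form Level 1 transcription units. The plasmid therefore serves as a storage and donor vector for a standardised promoter used in hierarchical assembly of expression constructs for cyanobacteria, not as an expression vector in its own right.
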