LOCUS       Exported 2341 bp ds-DNA circular SYN 13-MAY-2021
DEFINITION  Level 0 part. Promoter.
ACCESSION   .
VERSION     .
KEYWORDS    pC0.033
SOURCE      synthetic DNA construct
  ORGANISM  synthetic DNA construct
REFERENCE   1 (bases 1 to 2341)
  AUTHORS   Vasudevan R, Gale GAR, Schiavon AA, Puzorjov A, Malin J, Gillespie
            MD, Vavitsas K, Zulkower V, Wang B, Howe CJ, Lea-Smith DJ, McCormick
            AJ
  TITLE     CyanoGate: A Modular Cloning Suite for Engineering Cyanobacteria
            Based on the Plant MoClo Syntax.
  JOURNAL   Plant Physiol. 2019 May;180(1):39-55. doi: 10.1104/pp.18.01401. Epub
            2019 Feb 28.
  PUBMED    30819783
REFERENCE   2 (bases 1 to 2341)
  AUTHORS   .
  TITLE     Direct Submission
  JOURNAL   Exported May 13, 2021 from SnapGene Server 1.1.58
            http://www.snapgene.com
FEATURES             Location/Qualifiers
     source          1..2341
                     /organism="synthetic DNA construct"
                     /mol_type="other DNA"
     primer_bind     complement(24..42)
                     /label=pBRforEco
                     /note="pBR322 vectors, upsteam of EcoRI site, forward
                     primer"
     promoter        110..214
                     /gene="bla"
                     /label=AmpR promoter
     CDS             436..1227
                     /codon_start=1
                     /gene="aadA"
                     /product="aminoglycoside adenylyltransferase (Murphy,
                     1985)"
                     /label=SmR
                     /note="confers resistance to spectinomycin and
                     streptomycin"
                     /translation="MREAVIAEVSTQLSEVVGVIERHLEPTLLAVHLYGSAVDGGLKPH
                     SDIDLLVTVTVRLDETTRRALINDLLETSASPGESEILRAVEVTIVVHDDIIPWRYPAK
                     RELQFGEWQRNDILAGIFEPATIDIDLAILLTKAREHSVALVGPAAEELFDPVPEQDLF
                     EALNETLTLWNSPPDWAGDERNVVLTLSRIWYSAVTGKIAPKDVAADWAMERLPAQYQP
                     VILEARQAYLGQEEDRLASRADQLEEFVHYVKGEITKVVGK"
     rep_origin      1398..1986
                     /direction=RIGHT
                     /label=ori
                     /note="high-copy-number ColE1/pMB1/pBR322/pUC origin of
                     replication"
     primer_bind     1887..1906
                     /label=pBR322ori-F
                     /note="pBR322 origin, forward primer"
     primer_bind     2140..2157
                     /label=L4440
                     /note="L4440 vector, forward primer"
     protein_bind    2275..2291
                     /label=lac operator
                     /bound_moiety="lac repressor encoded by lacI"
                     /note="The lac repressor binds to the lac operator to
                     inhibit transcription in E. coli. This inhibition can be
                     relieved by adding lactose or
                     isopropyl-beta-D-thiogalactopyranoside (IPTG)."
     RBS             2309..2320
                     /note="strong bacterial ribosome binding site (Elowitz and
                     Leibler, 2000)"
ORIGIN
        1 gtggctcttc agtggacgaa agggcctcgt gatacgccta tttttatagg ttaatgtcat
       61 gataataatg gtttcttaga cgtcaggtgg cacttttcgg ggaaatgtgc gcggaacccc
      121 tatttgttta tttttctaaa tacattcaaa tatgtatccg ctcatgagac aataaccctg
      181 ataaatgctt caataatatt gaaaaaggaa gagtatgcgc tcacgcaact ggtccagaac
      241 cttgaccgaa cgcagcggtg gtaacggcgc agtggcggtt ttcatggctt gttatgactg
      301 tttttttttg gggtacagtc tatgcctcgg gcatccaagc agcaagcgcg ttacgccgtg
      361 ggtcgatgtt tgatgttatg gagcagcaac gatgttacgc agcagggcag tcgccctaaa
      421 acaaagttaa acatcatgag ggaagcggtg atcgccgaag tatcgactca actatcagag
      481 gtagttggcg tcatcgagcg ccatctcgaa ccgacgttgc tggccgtaca tttgtacggc
      541 tccgcagtgg atggcggcct gaagccacac agcgatattg atttgctggt tacggtgacc
      601 gtaaggcttg atgaaacaac gcggcgagct ttgatcaacg accttttgga aacttcggct
      661 tcccctggag agagcgagat tctccgcgct gtagaagtca ccattgttgt gcacgacgac
      721 atcattccgt ggcgttatcc agctaagcgc gaactgcaat ttggagaatg gcagcgcaat
      781 gacattcttg caggtatctt cgagccagcc acgatcgaca ttgatctggc tatcttgctg
      841 acaaaagcaa gagaacatag cgttgccttg gtaggtccag cggcggagga actctttgat
      901 ccggttcctg aacaggatct atttgaggcg ctaaatgaaa ccttaacgct atggaactcg
      961 ccgcccgact gggctggcga tgagcgaaat gtagtgctta cgttgtcccg catttggtac
     1021 agcgcagtaa ccggcaaaat cgcgccgaag gatgtcgctg ccgactgggc aatggagcgc
     1081 ctgccggccc agtatcagcc cgtcatactt gaagctagac aggcttatct tggacaagaa
     1141 gaagatcgct tggcctcgcg cgcagatcag ttggaagaat ttgtccatta cgtaaaaggc
     1201 gagatcacca aggtagtcgg caaataactg tcagaccaag tttactcata tatactttag
     1261 attgatttaa aacttcattt ttaatttaaa aggatctagg tgaagatcct ttttgataat
     1321 ctcatgacca aaatccctta acgtgagttt tcgttccact gagcgtcaga ccccgtagaa
     1381 aagatcaaag gatcttcttg agatcctttt tttctgcgcg taatctgctg cttgcaaaca
     1441 aaaaaaccac cgctaccagc ggtggtttgt ttgccggatc aagagctacc aactcttttt
     1501 ccgaaggtaa ctggcttcag cagagcgcag ataccaaata ctgttcttct agtgtagccg
     1561 tagttaggcc accacttcaa gaactctgta gcaccgccta catacctcgc tctgctaatc
     1621 ctgttaccag tggctgctgc cagtggcgat aagtcgtgtc ttaccgggtt ggactcaaga
     1681 cgatagttac cggataaggc gcagcggtcg ggctgaacgg ggggttcgtg cacacagccc
     1741 agcttggagc gaacgaccta caccgaactg agatacctac agcgtgagct atgagaaagc
     1801 gccacgcttc ccgaagggag aaaggcggac aggtatccgg taagcggcag ggtcggaaca
     1861 ggagagcgca cgagggagct tccaggggga aacgcctggt atctttatag tcctgtcggg
     1921 tttcgccacc tctgacttga gcgtcgattt ttgtgatgct cgtcaggggg gcggagccta
     1981 tggaaaaacg ccagcaacgc ggccttttta cggttcctgg ccttttgctg gccttttgct
     2041 cacatgttct ttcctgcgtt atcccctgat tctgtggata accgtattac cgcctttgag
     2101 tgagctgata ccgctcgccg cagccgaacg accgagcgca gcgagtcagt gagcgaggaa
     2161 gcggaagagc gcccaatacg caaaccgcct ctccccgcgc gttggccgat tcattaatca
     2221 ctctgtggtc tcaggagctg atagctagct cagtcctagg gattatgcta gctattgtga
     2281 gcggataaca atttcacaca tactagagaa agaggagaaa tactaaatgt gagaccacga
     2341 a
//
