>Addgene plasmid #119578 | pC0.033 | depositor partial sequence | sequence record 226051 | J23103MH
CTGATAGCTAGCTCAGTCCTAGGGATTATGCTAGCTATTGTGAGCGGATAACAATTTCACACATACTAGA
GAAAGAGGAGAAATACTA
